Addgene plasmid #13961: pBS mPrx1 (CT#640)
Depositing lab: Cliff Tabin. Depositing organization: Harvard Medical School. Publication: Expression of Cre Recombinase in the developing mouse limb bud driven by a Prxl enhancer. Logan M, Martin JF, Nagy A, Lobe C, Olson EN, Tabin CJ. Genesis. 2002 Jun . 33(2):77-80. 10.1002/gene.10092 PubMed 12112875.
Backbone
  Vector backbone: pBS SK
  Backbone size w/o insert (bp): 3000
  Vector type: Bacterial Expression
Growth in bacteria
  Bacterial resistance: Ampicillin, 100 μg/mL
  Growth temperature: 37°C
  Growth strain: DH5alpha
  Copy number: High Copy
Gene/Insert
  Gene/Insert name: Prx1 promoter (alt name: Prx1)
  Species: M. musculus (mouse)
  Insert size (bp): 2400
  Entrez Gene: Prrx1 (a.k.a. A230024N07Rik, AA755424, AI385634, AI843499, K-2, Pmx, Pmx1, Prx1, mHox)
  Cloning method: Restriction Enzyme
  Sequencing primers: 5′ T7; 3′ T3
Terms and licenses: Academic/Nonprofit Terms; Industry Terms: Not Available to Industry
Depositor comments: MHox promoter, transgenic backbone
How to cite: pBS mPrx1 (CT#640) was a gift from Cliff Tabin (Addgene plasmid # 13961 ; http://n2t.net/addgene:13961 ; RRID:Addgene_13961)
