[The description below was written by a language model from this plasmid's Addgene catalogue record.]
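Description:
pBS mPrx1 is a pBluescript SK (pBS SK) based cloning plasmid carrying a roughly 2.4 kb fragment of mouse Prrx1 regulatory sequence, recorded as the Prx1 promoter and also known by the older name MHox. The backbone is about 3 kb, is maintained at high copy in standard E. coli cloning strains and is selected with ampicillin. Although the repository classifies it as a bacterial expression vector, nothing in the record indicates that a protein is expressed from it in bacteria. It is better understood as a propagation and subcloning vehicle for a mammalian regulatory element. The insert was introduced by restriction enzyme cloning and lies between the T7 and T3 primer sites of the Bluescript polylinker, which are the recorded sequencing primers. The specific restriction sites used and the orientation of the fragment are not stated, and no feature table is available to define the element's boundaries.

The depositor describes the plasmid as an MHox promoter "transgenic backbone", meaning that it is a starting construct into which a coding sequence can be placed downstream of the Prx1 regulatory fragment to build a transgene for mouse work. The associated publication concerns driving Cre recombinase expression in the developing mouse limb bud with a Prx1 enhancer, so the element is used to direct expression to limb bud tissue. The record lists only the regulatory fragment as the insert. It mentions no Cre, reporter, polyadenylation signal or mammalian selection marker, so users would have to add any such components themselves.
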