>Addgene plasmid #13961 | pBS mPrx1 (CT#640) | addgene partial sequence | sequence record 20152 | T7 5'-TAATACGACTCACTATAGGG-3'
CCCCCCTCGAGGTCGACGGTATCGATTGTGAAATTTGTGATGCTATTGCTTTATTTGTAACCATTATAAG
CTGCAATAAACAAGTTAACAACAACAATTGCATTCATTTTATGTTTCAGGTTCAGGGGGAGGTGTGGGAG
GTTTTTTAAAGCAAGTAAAACCTCTACAAATGTGGTATGGCTGATTATGATCTCTAGTCAAGGCACTATA
CATCAAATATTTTTCCATAATTTTCTTGTATAGCAGTGCAGCTTTTTCCTTTGTGGTGTAAATAGCAAAG
CAAGCAAGAGTTCTATTACTAAACACAGCATGACTCAAAAAACTTAGCAATTCTGAAGGAAAGTCCTTGG
GGTCTTCTACCTTTCTCTTCTTTTTTGGAGGAGTAGAATGTTGAGAGTCAGCAGTAGCCTCATCATCACT
AGATGGCATTTCTTCTGAGCAAAACAGGTTTTCCTCATTAAAGGCATTCCACCACTGCTCCCATTCATCA
GTTCCATAGGTTGGAATCTAAAATACACAAACAATTAGAATCAGTAGTTTAACACATTATACACTTAAAA
ATTTTATATTTACCTTAGAGCTTTAAATCTCTGTAGGTAGTTTGTCCAATTATGTCACACCACAGAAGTA
AGGTTCCTTCACAAAGATCCTCTAGCATTTAGGTGACACTATAGAATAGGGCCCTCAAGCTTGATATCGA
ATTCCTGCAGCCCGGGGGATCTCCACT
