>Addgene plasmid #13961 | pBS mPrx1 (CT#640) | addgene partial sequence | sequence record 20153 | T3 5'-GCAATTAACCCTCACTAAAGG-3'
GCGGCCGCTCCTAGAGCCCCATCCTCACTGACTCCGTCCTGGAGTTGGATGAGAGATAATGGCCTTACGT
TGTGCCAGGGGAGGGTCGGGCTGGATTTAGCAAGATTTACCTTCTCCAAAGAGCGGTGCTGCAGTGGCAC
AGCTGCCCACGGAGGTGGGGGGGTCACCGTCCCTGGAGGTGATGAAGAACTGTGGGGATGTGGCACTGAG
GGACATGGCCAGTGGGCACGGTGGGTGGGTTGGGGTTGGTCTTGGGGATCTTGGAGGGCTTTTCCAGCCT
TCATGATTTGACGATTGTATGAACATCTACATGGCAATTCTCCAGCTGCCTGTCCCAGTCCTACTGACCC
AGCTGTATCTCTCCAGGCAAGCTCTTCCACCCCTTCTGCTTGCATCCAGACACCATCAAACATGCAGGCT
CAGACACAGGGACCAGCAGTGTCTGTGGCCTTTTTGTGCTCCTCTCCATGCTGGGTTTTAACTTGCTCTT
TGTCCTTCTATCCTATCTTCTTATCCTTAAGGCTGTTCTGAACGCTGTGACTTGGAGAGTGTCCCAGAGC
CCTCAACACCTGCATGTCCCACGTCCATGCTGTCCTGCACTTCCTTATCCCCAAGATCTGCCTCTCCGTG
ATGCACTGAATTGGCAAACATGTGTCACCCCAGACCAACAATGTCACAGCAAACTCCCCCTTGATAGGAC
AAGGGGGAATGGCTTTACACTGAGACAGGGGAGGTTTGGGTTGGATATGAG
